>Addgene plasmid #88326 | pDONR223-ZNF558 | depositor partial sequence | sequence record 171930 | insert
ATGGCGGCTGTCATCCTGCCCTCGACTGCTGCTCCGTCTTCCCTGTTCCCAGCCTCTCAGCAAAAAGGAC
ACACACAGGGCGGAGAGCTGGTTAATGAGCTCCTGACAAGCTGGCTACGGGGCTTGGTAACCTTCGAGGA
TGTGGCCGTGGAGTTCACCCAGGAGGAGTGGGCGTTGCTGGACCCTGCCCAAAGGACACTGTACAGGGAT
GTGATGCTGGAGAACTGCAGGAACCTGGCCTCACTAGGGTGTCGTGTTAATAAACCCAGTCTGATATCCC
AGTTGGAACAAGACAAGAAGGTGGTGACAGAGGAAAGAGGAATTCTACCAAGCACCTGTCCAGATTTGGA
GACTCTACTTAAAGCCAAATGGTTAACTCCTAAGAAGAATGTTTTCAGAAAAGAACAGTCTAAAGGTGTA
AAAACGGAAAGAAGTCATCGTGGAGTGAAACTCAATGAATGTAATCAGTGTTTTAAAGTCTTCAGCACGA
AATCTAACCTAACTCAGCACAAGAGAATTCATACTGGAGAAAAACCCTATGACTGTAGTCAATGTGGGAA
GTCCTTCAGTAGCAGATCTTACCTTACTATTCATAAGAGAATCCATAATGGGGAGAAACCCTATGAATGC
AATCACTGTGGGAAAGCATTTAGTGATCCCTCATCCCTTAGACTGCATTTGAGAATTCACACTGGAGAAA
AACCCTATGAATGTAACCAGTGTTTTCACGTTTTCCGCACCAGTTGTAACCTCAAAAGCCACAAGAGGAT
TCACACGGGGGAGAATCACCATGAATGTAATCAGTGTGGAAAAGCTTTCAGCACAAGGTCCTCTCTCACT
GGGCACAATAGCATTCATACAGGGGAGAAACCTTATGAATGTCACGATTGTGGGAAAACCTTCAGGAAGA
GCTCCTATCTGACACAGCACGTAAGAACTCATACTGGAGAAAAACCCTATGAATGTAACGAGTGTGGGAA
ATCCTTCAGCAGTAGCTTTTCTCTTACTGTGCACAAGAGAATACATACCGGAGAGAAACCCTACGAGTGC
AGTGACTGTGGAAAAGCCTTTAATAATCTCTCAGCTGTGAAGAAACACTTAAGAACTCACACTGGAGAAA
AACCCTATGAATGTAATCATTGTGGGAAATCCTTCACAAGTAACTCCTATCTTTCTGTGCACAAGAGAAT
ACATAATAGATGGATATGA
