[The description below was written by a language model from this plasmid's Addgene catalogue record.]
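Description:
pDONR223-ZNF558 is a Gateway donor-format (entry) clone built on the Invitrogen pDONR223 backbone, which the record lists at about 3 kb without insert. It is a bacterial cloning plasmid rather than an expression vector: it is maintained at high copy in standard E. coli cloning strains and selected with spectinomycin. No feature table accompanies the record, so the origin of replication, the exact recombination sites and other backbone elements are not itemised. In a Gateway clone of this type the open reading frame normally sits between att recombination sites, and the listed M13 forward and reverse priming sites flank the insert for sequence verification.

The insert is the human ZNF558 coding sequence, recorded as 1209 bp, encoding a zinc finger protein classed as a transcription factor. The last nucleotide of the stop codon has been removed, so the ORF stays open at its 3′ end and can be read through into C-terminal tags or fusion partners supplied by a destination vector. The record describes no promoter, tag or reporter, which is consistent with a donor plasmid that serves as a source of the ORF rather than driving its expression.

The plasmid belongs to the Human TFome Collection, a library of human transcription factors assembled for cell fate engineering, and the depositor notes that it represents the ORFeome-derived subset of that collection. Its typical use is as the starting clone for recombinational transfer of ZNF558 into Gateway-compatible destination vectors, for overexpression or screening studies of transcription factor function.
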