Addgene plasmid #88326: pDONR223-ZNF558
Purpose: Donor Vector containing ZNF558 transcription factor, part of the Human TFome Collection
Depositing lab: Marc Vidal. Depositing organization: Dana-Farber Cancer Institute. Publication: A comprehensive library of human transcription factors for cell fate engineering. Ng AHM, Khoshakhlagh P, Rojo Arias JE, Pasquini G, Wang K, Swiersy A, Shipman SL, Appleton E, Kiaee K, Kohman RE, Vernet A, Dysart M, Leeper K, Saylor W, Huang JY, Graveline A, Taipale J, Hill DE, Vidal M, Melero-Martin JM, Busskamp V, Church GM. Nat Biotechnol. 2021 Apr;39(4):510-519. doi: 10.1038/s41587-020-0742-6. Epub 2020 Nov 30. PubMed 33257861.
Backbone
  Vector backbone: pDONR223
  Backbone manufacturer: Invitrogen
  Backbone size w/o insert (bp): 3000
  Vector type: Gateway Donor Vector
Growth in bacteria
  Bacterial resistance: Spectinomycin, 50 μg/mL
  Growth temperature: 37°C
  Growth strain: DH5alpha
  Copy number: High Copy
Gene/Insert
  Gene/Insert name: ZNF558
  Species: H. sapiens (human)
  Insert size (bp): 1209
  Mutation: Last nucleotide of stop codon removed to allow for Gateway C-terminal fusions
  Entrez Gene: ZNF558 (a.k.a. FLJ30932)
  Cloning method: Gateway Cloning
  Sequencing primers: 5′ M13F(-21); 3′ M13R
Terms and licenses: Academic/Nonprofit Terms; Industry Terms: Not Available to Industry
Depositor comments: Represents the ORFeome subset of the TFome
How to cite: pDONR223-ZNF558 was a gift from Marc Vidal (Addgene plasmid # 88326 ; http://n2t.net/addgene:88326 ; RRID:Addgene_88326)
